Addgene plasmid #175135: pLV Tor1a-V5
Purpose: Lentiviral expression of Tor1a-Myc
Depositing lab: Larry Gerace. Depositing organization: Scripps California (The Scripps Research Institute).
Backbone
  Vector backbone: pLV-EF1a-IRES-Puro
  Backbone manufacturer: Tobias Meyer (Addgene plasmid # 85132)
  Vector type: Mammalian Expression, Lentiviral
Growth in bacteria
  Bacterial resistance: Ampicillin, 100 μg/mL
  Growth temperature: 30°C
  Growth strain: NEB Stable
  Copy number: High Copy
Gene/Insert
  Gene/Insert name: Tor1a (alt name: Dyt1)
  Species: M. musculus (mouse)
  Entrez Gene: Tor1a (a.k.a. DQ2, Dyt1, torsinA)
  Tag / fusion protein: V5 (C terminal on insert)
  Cloning method: Gibson Cloning
Terms and licenses: Academic/Nonprofit Terms; Industry Terms: Not Available to Industry
How to cite: pLV Tor1a-V5 was a gift from Larry Gerace (Addgene plasmid # 175135 ; http://n2t.net/addgene:175135 ; RRID:Addgene_175135)
