[The description below was written by a language model from this plasmid's Addgene catalogue record and pLannotate feature annotations shown in this document.]
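Description:
pLV Tor1a-V5 is an HIV-1-based lentiviral transfer plasmid for expressing mouse Tor1a (torsinA, also called Dyt1) in mammalian cells, built by Gibson cloning into the pLV-EF1a-IRES-Puro backbone. In bacteria it is maintained through a high-copy ColE1/pUC-type origin and selected with ampicillin via the β-lactamase gene; residual lac promoter/operator sequences lie next to the origin. The viral portion is bounded by two HIV-1 long terminal repeats, both annotated as truncated. It carries the Ψ packaging signal with an adjoining gag fragment, the Rev response element for Rev-dependent nuclear export of the genomic RNA, and the cPPT/CTS, which aids nuclear import of the reverse-transcribed genome. Fragments of rev and nef are also detected as remnants of the viral genome.

The expression cassette is driven by the human EF-1α core promoter with its intron A, a strong constitutive arrangement in many cell types. It produces a single bicistronic transcript: the Tor1a coding sequence carrying a C-terminal V5 epitope tag, followed by an EMCV IRES that directs translation of puromycin N-acetyltransferase. Puromycin selection of transduced cells is thereby linked to expression of the tagged protein. A WPRE downstream of the puromycin gene enhances transcript stability and expression.

The catalogue purpose line refers to "Tor1a-Myc", but the plasmid name, the tag field and the sequence annotation all indicate V5, and no Myc tag is annotated. The construct suits stable expression of V5-tagged torsinA, a chaperone-like protein linked to the nuclear envelope, for detection or pull-down through the epitope tag, although the record does not describe specific experiments.
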