Features (pLannotate 1.2.2; 24 found; start..end, strand, type, name):
    377..634     +  LTR            5' LTR (truncated): truncated 5' long terminal repeat (LTR) from HIV-1
    681..806     +  misc_feature   HIV-1 Ψ: packaging signal of human immunodeficiency virus type 1
    790..1128    +  CDS            HIV-1 gag (fragment): gag protein from human immunodeficiency virus 1; gag
   1303..1536    +  misc_feature   RRE: The Rev response element (RRE) of HIV-1 allows for Rev-dependent mRNA export from the nucleus to the cytoplasm.
   1913..2013    +  CDS            Rev (fragment): human immunodeficiency virus 1 (HIV-1) Rev protein; rev; enhances nuclear export of unspliced and incompletely spliced viral mRNAs
   2028..2143    +  misc_feature   cPPT/CTS: central polypurine tract and central termination sequence of HIV-1 (lacking the first T)
   2221..2432    +  promoter       EF-1α core promoter: core promoter for human elongation factor EF-1α
   2433..3371    +  intron         EF-1α intron A: intron upstream of the start codon of human EF-1α
   3408..4406    +  CDS            Tor1a: TOR1A_MOUSE - Also known as Dyt1. Experimental evidence at protein level: Swiss-Prot protein existence level 1. Protein with chaperone functions important for the control of protein folding, processing, stability and localization as well as for the reduction of misfolded protein aggregates. Involved in the regulation of synaptic vesicle recycling, controls STON2 protein stability in collaboration with the COP9 signalosome complex (CSN). In the nucleus, may link the cytoskeleton with the nuclear envelope, this mechanism seems to be crucial for the control of nuclear polarity, cell movement and,
   4431..4472    +  CDS            V5 tag: epitope tag from simian virus 5
   4597..5158    +  misc_feature   IRES: internal ribosome entry site (IRES) of the encephalomyocarditis virus (EMCV)
   5161..5760    +  CDS            PuroR: puromycin N-acetyltransferase; pac from Streptomyces alboniger; confers resistance to puromycin
   5784..6372    +  misc_feature   WPRE: woodchuck hepatitis virus posttranscriptional regulatory element
   6389..6907    +  CDS            nef (fragment): NEF_HV1BR - Experimental evidence at protein level: Swiss-Prot protein existence level 1. Extracellular Nef protein targets CD4(+) T-lymphocytes for apoptosis by interacting with CXCR4 surface receptors (PubMed:14990729). From Human immunodeficiency virus type 1 group M subtype B (isolate BRU/LAI) (HIV-1).
   6955..7212    +  LTR            5' LTR (truncated): truncated 5' long terminal repeat (LTR) from HIV-1
   7364..7380    -  protein_bind   lac operator: The lac repressor binds to the lac operator to inhibit transcription in E. coli. This inhibition can be relieved by adding lactose or isopropyl-β-D-thiogalactopyranoside (IPTG). lac repressor encoded by lacI
   7388..7418    -  promoter       lac promoter: promoter for the E. coli lac operon
   7433..7454    -  protein_bind   CAP binding site: CAP binding activates transcription in the presence of cAMP. E. coli catabolite activator protein
   7467..7559    -  CDS            lacI (fragment): lac repressor; lacI; The lac repressor binds to the lac operator to inhibit transcription in E. coli. This inhibition can be relieved by adding lactose or isopropyl-β-D-thiogalactopyranoside (IPTG).
   7742..8330    -  rep_origin     ori: high-copy-number ColE1/pMB1/pBR322/pUC origin of replication
   8501..9361    -  CDS            AmpR: β-lactamase; bla; confers resistance to ampicillin, carbenicillin, and related antibiotics
   9362..9466    -  promoter       AmpR promoter: bla
   9514..9648    +  polyA_signal   SV40 poly(A) signal: SV40 polyadenylation signal
   9815..329     +  CDS            nef (fragment) (across the origin): NEF_HV1BR - Experimental evidence at protein level: Swiss-Prot protein existence level 1. Extracellular Nef protein targets CD4(+) T-lymphocytes for apoptosis by interacting with CXCR4 surface receptors (PubMed:14990729). From Human immunodeficiency virus type 1 group M subtype B (isolate BRU/LAI) (HIV-1).
>Addgene plasmid #175135 | pLV Tor1a-V5 | addgene full sequence | sequence record 352022 | Addgene NGS Result
TGGAAGGGCTAATTCACTCCCAAAGAAGACAAGATATCCTTGATCTGTGGATCTACCACACACAAGGCTA
CTTCCCTGATTAGCAGAACTACACACCAGGGCCAGGGGTCAGATATCCACTGACCTTTGGATGGTGCTAC
AAGCTAGTACCAGTTGAGCCAGATAAGGTAGAAGAGGCCAATAAAGGAGAGAACACCAGCTTGTTACACC
CTGTGAGCCTGCATGGGATGGATGACCCGGAGAGAGAAGTGTTAGAGTGGAGGTTTGACAGCCGCCTAGC
ATTTCATCACGTGGCCCGAGAGCTGCATCCGGAGTACTTCAAGAACTGCTGATATCGAGCTTGCTACAAG
GGACTTTCCGCTGGGGACTTTCCAGGGAGGCGTGGCCTGGGCGGGACTGGGGAGTGGCGAGCCCTCAGAT
CCTGCATATAAGCAGCTGCTTTTTGCCTGTACTGGGTCTCTCTGGTTAGACCAGATCTGAGCCTGGGAGC
TCTCTGGCTAACTAGGGAACCCACTGCTTAAGCCTCAATAAAGCTTGCCTTGAGTGCTTCAAGTAGTGTG
TGCCCGTCTGTTGTGTGACTCTGGTAACTAGAGATCCCTCAGACCCTTTTAGTCAGTGTGGAAAATCTCT
AGCAGTGGCGCCCGAACAGGGACTTGAAAGCGAAAGGGAAACCAGAGGAGCTCTCTCGACGCAGGACTCG
GCTTGCTGAAGCGCGCACGGCAAGAGGCGAGGGGCGGCGACTGGTGAGTACGCCAAAAATTTTGACTAGC
GGAGGCTAGAAGGAGAGAGATGGGTGCGAGAGCGTCAGTATTAAGCGGGGGAGAATTAGATCGCGATGGG
AAAAAATTCGGTTAAGGCCAGGGGGAAAGAAAAAATATAAATTAAAACATATAGTATGGGCAAGCAGGGA
GCTAGAACGATTCGCAGTTAATCCTGGCCTGTTAGAAACATCAGAAGGCTGTAGACAAATACTGGGACAG
CTACAACCATCCCTTCAGACAGGATCAGAAGAACTTAGATCATTATATAATACAGTAGCAACCCTCTATT
GTGTGCATCAAAGGATAGAGATAAAAGACACCAAGGAAGCTTTAGACAAGATAGAGGAAGAGCAAAACAA
AAGTAAGACCACCGCACAGCAAGCGGCCGGCCGCTGATCTTCAGACCTGGAGGAGGAGATATGAGGGACA
ATTGGAGAAGTGAATTATATAAATATAAAGTAGTAAAAATTGAACCATTAGGAGTAGCACCCACCAAGGC
AAAGAGAAGAGTGGTGCAGAGAGAAAAAAGAGCAGTGGGAATAGGAGCTTTGTTCCTTGGGTTCTTGGGA
GCAGCAGGAAGCACTATGGGCGCAGCGTCAATGACGCTGACGGTACAGGCCAGACAATTATTGTCTGGTA
TAGTGCAGCAGCAGAACAATTTGCTGAGGGCTATTGAGGCGCAACAGCATCTGTTGCAACTCACAGTCTG
GGGCATCAAGCAGCTCCAGGCAAGAATCCTGGCTGTGGAAAGATACCTAAAGGATCAACAGCTCCTGGGG
ATTTGGGGTTGCTCTGGAAAACTCATTTGCACCACTGCTGTGCCTTGGAATGCTAGTTGGAGTAATAAAT
CTCTGGAACAGATTTGGAATCACACGACCTGGATGGAGTGGGACAGAGAAATTAACAATTACACAAGCTT
AATACACTCCTTAATTGAAGAATCGCAAAACCAGCAAGAAAAGAATGAACAAGAATTATTGGAATTAGAT
AAATGGGCAAGTTTGTGGAATTGGTTTAACATAACAAATTGGCTGTGGTATATAAAATTATTCATAATGA
TAGTAGGAGGCTTGGTAGGTTTAAGAATAGTTTTTGCTGTACTTTCTATAGTGAATAGAGTTAGGCAGGG
ATATTCACCATTATCGTTTCAGACCCACCTCCCAACCCCGAGGGGACCCGACAGGCCCGAAGGAATAGAA
GAAGAAGGTGGAGAGAGAGACAGAGACAGATCCATTCGATTAGTGAACGGATCTCGACGGTATCGCCTTT
AAAAGAAAAGGGGGGATTGGGGGGTACAGTGCAGGGGAAAGAATAGTAGACATAATAGCAACAGACATAC
AAACTAAAGAATTACAAAAACAAATTACAAAAATTCAAAATTTTCGGGTTTATTACAGGGACAGCAGAGA
TCCAGTTTATCGATGAGGCCCTTTCGTCTTCACTCGAGGTGCCCGTCAGTGGGCAGAGCGCACATCGCCC
ACAGTCCCCGAGAAGTTGGGGGGAGGGGTCGGCAATTGAACCGGTGCCTAGAGAAGGTGGCGCGGGGTAA
ACTGGGAAAGTGATGTCGTGTACTGGCTCCGCCTTTTTCCCGAGGGTGGGGGAGAACCGTATATAAGTGC
AGTAGTCGCCGTGAACGTTCTTTTTCGCAACGGGTTTGCCGCCAGAACACAGGTAAGTGCCGTGTGTGGT
TCCCGCGGGCCTGGCCTCTTTACGGGTTATGGCCCTTGCGTGCCTTGAATTACTTCCACCTGGCTGCAGT
ACGTGATTCTTGATCCCGAGCTTCGGGTTGGAAGTGGGTGGGAGAGTTCGAGGCCTTGCGCTTAAGGAGC
CCCTTCGCCTCGTGCTTGAGTTGAGGCCTGGCCTGGGCGCTGGGGCCGCCGCGTGCGAATCTGGTGGCAC
CTTCGCGCCTGTCTCGCTGCTTTCGATAAGTCTCTAGCCATTTAAAATTTTTGATGACCTGCTGCGACGC
TTTTTTTCTGGCAAGATAGTCTTGTAAATGCGGGCCAAGATCTGCACACTGGTATTTCGGTTTTTGGGGC
CGCGGGCGGCGACGGGGCCCGTGCGTCCCAGCGCACATGTTCGGCGAGGCGGGGCCTGCGAGCGCGGCCA
CCGAGAATCGGACGGGGGTAGTCTCAAGCTGGCCGGCCTGCTCTGGTGCCTGGCCTCGCGCCGCCGTGTA
TCGCCCCGCCCTGGGCGGCAAGGCTGGCCCGGTCGGCACCAGTTGCGTGAGCGGAAAGATGGCCGCTTCC
CGGCCCTGCTGCAGGGAGCTCAAAATGGAGGACGCGGCGCTCGGGAGAGCGGGCGGGTGAGTCACCCACA
CAAAGGAAAAGGGCCTTTCCGTCCTCAGCCGTCGCTTCATGTGACTCCACGGAGTACCGGGCGCCGTCCA
GGCACCTCGATTAGTTCTCGAGCTTTTGGAGTACGTCGTCTTTAGGTTGGGGGGAGGGGTTTTATGCGAT
GGAGTTTCCCCACACTGAGTGGGTGGAGACTGAAGTTAGGCCAGCTTGGCACTTGATGTAATTCTCCTTG
GAATTTGCCCTTTTTGAGTTTGGATCTTGGTTCATTCTCAAGCCTCAGACAGTGGTTCAAAGTTTTTTTC
TTCCATTTCAGGTGTCGTGAGGATCCGCCATCGGCCCGCCCATCGCAATGAAGCTTGGCCGGGCCGCTCT
GGCCCTGCTGCTGCTGGCGCCGTGCGTGGTTCGTGCGGTGGAGCCCATCAGCCTGAGTCTGGCCCTGGCC
GGCGTACTCACCACCTATATCTCCTACCCTCGTCTCTACTGCCTCTTCGCCGAGTGCTGCGGCCAGATGC
GGAGCCTCAGCCGGGAGGCGCTGCAGAAAGATCTGGATAACAAGCTCTTTGGACAGCATCTTGCAAAAAA
AGTCATCCTAAACGCCGTGTCTGGTTTCCTAAGCAACCCGAAGCCCAAGAAGCCCCTTACCCTCTCTCTG
CACGGGTGGACGGGCACCGGCAAAAACTTCGCCAGCAAGATCATCGCGGAGAATATTTACGAGGGCGGAC
TGAACAGTGACTATGTACACCTGTTTGTGGCCACGCTACACTTCCCCCACGCCTCTAACATCACACAGTA
TAAGGACCAGTTACAGATGTGGATCAGAGGCAACGTGAGCGCCTGTGCTCGCTCCATCTTCATCTTTGAT
GAGATGGACAAGATGCATGCCGGCCTCATCGACGCCATCAAGCCTTTCCTAGACTATTACGATGTGGTAG
ATGAGGTCTCCTATCAGAAAGCCATCTTCATCTTCCTCAGCAATGCAGGGGCAGAGAGGATCACAGACGT
GGCTCTGGATTTCTGGAAAAGTGGGAAGCAGAGGGAAGAAATCAAGCTCAGAGACATGGAGCCCGCCCTG
GCCGTGTCGGTCTTCAATAACAAGAACAGTGGCTTCTGGCACAGCAGCCTCATTGACCGGAACCTCATAG
ATTATTTTGTCCCCTTCCTGCCCCTGGAGTACAAGCACCTGAAAATGTGCATCAGAGTGGAGATGCAGTC
CCGAGGCTATGAAGTAGATGAGGACATCATCAGCAAGGTAGCGGAAGAGATGACGTTCTTCCCCAAGGAG
GAGAAGGTCTTCTCTGACAAGGGCTGCAAGACTGTGTTCACCAAGCTGGACTACTACCTGGATGACGGGC
CGGGCGGGGGTGGCGGGGGAGGTAAGCCTATCCCTAACCCTCTCCTCGGTCTCGATTCTACGTGAGTTTA
AACTTCGAAACGCGTGAATTCCTCGAGGGCGGCCGCTCTAGAGTCGACGGGCCGCGGTAACAATTGTTAA
CTAACTTAAGCTAGCAACGGTTTCCCTCTAGCGGGATCAATTCCGCCCCCCCCCCCTAACGTTACTGGCC
GAAGCCGCTTGGAATAAGGCCGGTGTGCGTTTGTCTATATGTTATTTTCCACCATATTGCCGTCTTTTGG
CAATGTGAGGGCCCGGAAACCTGGCCCTGTCTTCTTGACGAGCATTCCTAGGGGTCTTTCCCCTCTCGCC
AAAGGAATGCAAGGTCTGTTGAATGTCGTGAAGGAAGCAGTTCCTCTGGAAGCTTCTTGAAGACAAACAA
CGTCTGTAGCGACCCTTTGCAGGCAGCGGAACCCCCCACCTGGCGACAGGTGCCTCTGCGGCCAAAAGCC
ACGTGTATAAGATACACCTGCAAAGGCGGCACAACCCCAGTGCCACGTTGTGAGTTGGATAGTTGTGGAA
AGAGTCAAATGGCTCTCCTCAAGCGTATTCAACAAGGGGCTGAAGGATGCCCAGAAGGTACCCCATTGTA
TGGGATCTGATCTGGGGCCTCGGTGCACATGCTTTACATGTGTTTAGTCGAGGTTAAAAAAACGTCTAGG
CCCCCCGAACCACGGGGACGTGGTTTTCCTTTGAAAAACACGATAATACCATGACCGAGTACAAGCCCAC
GGTGCGCCTCGCCACCCGCGACGACGTCCCCAGGGCCGTACGCACCCTCGCCGCCGCGTTCGCCGACTAC
CCCGCCACGCGCCACACCGTCGATCCGGACCGCCACATCGAGCGGGTCACCGAGCTGCAAGAACTCTTCC
TCACGCGCGTCGGGCTCGACATCGGCAAGGTGTGGGTCGCGGACGACGGCGCCGCGGTGGCGGTCTGGAC
CACGCCGGAGAGCGTCGAAGCGGGGGCGGTGTTCGCCGAGATCGGCCCGCGCATGGCCGAGTTGAGCGGT
TCCCGGCTGGCCGCGCAGCAACAGATGGAAGGCCTCCTGGCGCCGCACCGGCCCAAGGAGCCCGCGTGGT
TCCTGGCCACCGTCGGCGTCTCGCCCGACCACCAGGGCAAGGGTCTGGGCAGCGCCGTCGTGCTCCCCGG
AGTGGAGGCGGCCGAGCGCGCCGGGGTGCCCGCCTTCCTGGAGACCTCCGCGCCCCGCAACCTCCCCTTC
TACGAGCGGCTCGGCTTCACCGTCACCGCCGACGTCGAGGTGCCCGAAGGACCGCGCACCTGGTGCATGA
CCCGCAAGCCCGGTGCCTGACCCGGGCGGGGCGCGTCTGGAACAATCAACCTCTGGATTACAAAATTTGT
GAAAGATTGACTGGTATTCTTAACTATGTTGCTCCTTTTACGCTATGTGGATACGCTGCTTTAATGCCTT
TGTATCATGCTATTGCTTCCCGTATGGCTTTCATTTTCTCCTCCTTGTATAAATCCTGGTTGCTGTCTCT
TTATGAGGAGTTGTGGCCCGTTGTCAGGCAACGTGGCGTGGTGTGCACTGTGTTTGCTGACGCAACCCCC
ACTGGTTGGGGCATTGCCACCACCTGTCAGCTCCTTTCCGGGACTTTCGCTTTCCCCCTCCCTATTGCCA
CGGCGGAACTCATCGCCGCCTGCCTTGCCCGCTGCTGGACAGGGGCTCGGCTGTTGGGCACTGACAATTC
CGTGGTGTTGTCGGGGAAGCTGACGTCCTTTCCATGGCTGCTCGCCTGTGTTGCCACCTGGATTCTGCGC
GGGACGTCCTTCTGCTACGTCCCTTCGGCCCTCAATCCAGCGGACCTTCCTTCCCGCGGCCTGCTGCCGG
CTCTGCGGCCTCTTCCGCGTCTTCGCCTTCGCCCTCAGACGAGTCGGATCTCCCTTTGGGCCGCCTCCCC
GCCTGGAATTAATTCTGCAGTCGAGACCTAGAAAAACATGGAGCAATCACAAGTAGCAATACAGCAGCTA
CCAATGCTGATTGTGCCTGGCTAGAAGCACAAGAGGAGGAGGAGGTGGGTTTTCCAGTCACACCTCAGGT
ACCTTTAAGACCAATGACTTACAAGGCAGCTGTAGATCTTAGCCACTTTTTAAAAGAAAAGAGGGGACTG
GAAGGGCTAATTCACTCCCAACGAAGACAAGATATCCTTGATCTGTGGATCTACCACACACAAGGCTACT
TCCCTGATTAGCAGAACTACACACCAGGGCCAGGGGTCAGATATCCACTGACCTTTGGATGGTGCTACAA
GCTAGTACCAGTTGAGCCAGATAAGGTAGAAGAGGCCAATAAAGGAGAGAACACCAGCTTGTTACACCCT
GTGAGCCTGCATGGGATGGATGACCCGGAGAGAGAAGTGTTAGAGTGGAGGTTTGACAGCCGCCTAGCAT
TTCATCACGTGGCCCGAGAGCTGCATCCGGAGTACTTCAAGAACTGCTGATATCGAGCTTGCTACAAGGG
ACTTTCCGCTGGGGACTTTCCAGGGAGGCGTGGCCTGGGCGGGACTGGGGAGTGGCGAGCCCTCAGATCC
TGCATATAAGCAGCTGCTTTTTGCCTGTACTGGGTCTCTCTGGTTAGACCAGATCTGAGCCTGGGAGCTC
TCTGGCTAACTAGGGAACCCACTGCTTAAGCCTCAATAAAGCTTGCCTTGAGTGCTTCAAGTAGTGTGTG
CCCGTCTGTTGTGTGACTCTGGTAACTAGAGATCCCTCAGACCCTTTTAGTCAGTGTGGAAAATCTCTAG
CAGTAGTAGTTCATGTCATCTTATTATTCAGTATTTATAACTTGCAAAGAAATGAATATCAGAGAGTGAG
AGGCCTTGACATTGCTAGCGTTTACCGTCGACCTCTAGCTAGAGCTTGGCGTAATCATGGTCATAGCTGT
TTCCTGTGTGAAATTGTTATCCGCTCACAATTCCACACAACATACGAGCCGGAAGCATAAAGTGTAAAGC
CTGGGGTGCCTAATGAGTGAGCTAACTCACATTAATTGCGTTGCGCTCACTGCCCGCTTTCCAGTCGGGA
AACCTGTCGTGCCAGCTGCATTAATGAATCGGCCAACGCGCGGGGAGAGGCGGTTTGCGTATTGGGCGCT
CTTCCGCTTCCTCGCTCACTGACTCGCTGCGCTCGGTCGTTCGGCTGCGGCGAGCGGTATCAGCTCACTC
AAAGGCGGTAATACGGTTATCCACAGAATCAGGGGATAACGCAGGAAAGAACATGTGAGCAAAAGGCCAG
CAAAAGGCCAGGAACCGTAAAAAGGCCGCGTTGCTGGCGTTTTTCCATAGGCTCCGCCCCCCTGACGAGC
ATCACAAAAATCGACGCTCAAGTCAGAGGTGGCGAAACCCGACAGGACTATAAAGATACCAGGCGTTTCC
CCCTGGAAGCTCCCTCGTGCGCTCTCCTGTTCCGACCCTGCCGCTTACCGGATACCTGTCCGCCTTTCTC
CCTTCGGGAAGCGTGGCGCTTTCTCATAGCTCACGCTGTAGGTATCTCAGTTCGGTGTAGGTCGTTCGCT
CCAAGCTGGGCTGTGTGCACGAACCCCCCGTTCAGCCCGACCGCTGCGCCTTATCCGGTAACTATCGTCT
TGAGTCCAACCCGGTAAGACACGACTTATCGCCACTGGCAGCAGCCACTGGTAACAGGATTAGCAGAGCG
AGGTATGTAGGCGGTGCTACAGAGTTCTTGAAGTGGTGGCCTAACTACGGCTACACTAGAAGAACAGTAT
TTGGTATCTGCGCTCTGCTGAAGCCAGTTACCTTCGGAAAAAGAGTTGGTAGCTCTTGATCCGGCAAACA
AACCACCGCTGGTAGCGGTGGTTTTTTTGTTTGCAAGCAGCAGATTACGCGCAGAAAAAAAGGATCTCAA
GAAGATCCTTTGATCTTTTCTACGGGGTCTGACGCTCAGTGGAACGAAAACTCACGTTAAGGGATTTTGG
TCATGAGATTATCAAAAAGGATCTTCACCTAGATCCTTTTAAATTAAAAATGAAGTTTTAAATCAATCTA
AAGTATATATGAGTAAACTTGGTCTGACAGTTACCAATGCTTAATCAGTGAGGCACCTATCTCAGCGATC
TGTCTATTTCGTTCATCCATAGTTGCCTGACTCCCCGTCGTGTAGATAACTACGATACGGGAGGGCTTAC
CATCTGGCCCCAGTGCTGCAATGATACCGCGAGACCCACGCTCACCGGCTCCAGATTTATCAGCAATAAA
CCAGCCAGCCGGAAGGGCCGAGCGCAGAAGTGGTCCTGCAACTTTATCCGCCTCCATCCAGTCTATTAAT
TGTTGCCGGGAAGCTAGAGTAAGTAGTTCGCCAGTTAATAGTTTGCGCAACGTTGTTGCCATTGCTACAG
GCATCGTGGTGTCACGCTCGTCGTTTGGTATGGCTTCATTCAGCTCCGGTTCCCAACGATCAAGGCGAGT
TACATGATCCCCCATGTTGTGCAAAAAAGCGGTTAGCTCCTTCGGTCCTCCGATCGTTGTCAGAAGTAAG
TTGGCCGCAGTGTTATCACTCATGGTTATGGCAGCACTGCATAATTCTCTTACTGTCATGCCATCCGTAA
GATGCTTTTCTGTGACTGGTGAGTACTCAACCAAGTCATTCTGAGAATAGTGTATGCGGCGACCGAGTTG
CTCTTGCCCGGCGTCAATACGGGATAATACCGCGCCACATAGCAGAACTTTAAAAGTGCTCATCATTGGA
AAACGTTCTTCGGGGCGAAAACTCTCAAGGATCTTACCGCTGTTGAGATCCAGTTCGATGTAACCCACTC
GTGCACCCAACTGATCTTCAGCATCTTTTACTTTCACCAGCGTTTCTGGGTGAGCAAAAACAGGAAGGCA
AAATGCCGCAAAAAAGGGAATAAGGGCGACACGGAAATGTTGAATACTCATACTCTTCCTTTTTCAATAT
TATTGAAGCATTTATCAGGGTTATTGTCTCATGAGCGGATACATATTTGAATGTATTTAGAAAAATAAAC
AAATAGGGGTTCCGCGCACATTTCCCCGAAAAGTGCCACCTGACGTCGACGGATCGGGAGATCAACTTGT
TTATTGCAGCTTATAATGGTTACAAATAAAGCAATAGCATCACAAATTTCACAAATAAAGCATTTTTTTC
ACTGCATTCTAGTTGTGGTTTGTCCAAACTCATCAATGTATCTTATCATGTCTGGATCAACTGGATAACT
CAAGCTAACCAAAATCATCCCAAACTTCCCACCCCATACCCTATTACCACTGCCAATTACCTGTGGTTTC
ATTTACTCTAAACCTGTGATTCCTCTGAATTATTTTCATTTTAAAGAAATTGTATTTGTTAAATATGTAC
TACAAACTTAGTAGT
